>Addgene plasmid #145702 | pGBW-m4046965 | depositor full sequence | sequence record 287879 | Full Sequence
GATCTCGATCCCGCGAAATTAATACGACTCACTATAGGGGAATTGTGAGCGGATAACAATTCCCCTCTAG
AAATAATTTTGTTTAACTTTAAGAAGGAGACTCTTCTATGAACAATGAATTGAGTCCGGTAGCGCTCCGT
CAAATGTCGTGCGCAGCTGGGACGACTCAGACAGCCTGTACTGATGACAACGCTTTAGCCTATTACAACA
CCACCAAAGGTGGCCGCTTTGTTCTGGCTCTGCTTTCCGACCTGCAAGATCTGAAGTGGGCGAGATTCCC
AAAAAGCGACGGCACCGGTACTATCTACACGGAGCTGGAACCGCCTTGCCGATTCGTCACCGATACTCCG
AAAGGTCCCAAGGTGAAATACCTATATTTTATTAAAGGCCTGAATAACCTGAACCGCGGCATGGTTCTGG
GTTCACTGGCAGCTACCGTGCGTCTGCAAGAGAACCTGTACTTTCAAAGCTGGAGCCATCCGCAGTTTGA
AAAATAACCGGCTTATCGGTCAGTTTCACCTGATTTACGTAAAAACCCGCTTCGGCGGGTTTTTGCTTTT
GGAGGGGCAGAAAGATGAATGACTGTCCACGACGCTATACCCAAAAGAAATTGAGATCCTTTTTTTCTGC
GCGTAATCTGCTGCTTGCAAACAAAAAAACCACCGCTACCAGCGGTGGTTTGTTTGCCGGATCAAGAGCT
ACCAACTCTTTTTCCGAAGGTAACTGGCTTCAGCAGAGCGCAGATACCAAATACTGTTCTTCTAGTGTAG
CCGTAGTTAGGCCACCACTTCAAGAACTCTGTAGCACCGCCTACATACCTCGCTCTGCTAATCCTGTTAC
CAGTGGCTGCTGCCAGTGGCGATAAGTCGTGTCTTACCGGGTTGGACTCAAGACGATAGTTACCGGATAA
GGCGCAGCGGTCGGGCTGAACGGGGGGTTCGTGCACACAGCCCAGCTTGGAGCGAACGACCTACACCGAA
CTGAGATACCTACAGCGTGAGCTATGAGAAAGCGCCACGCTTCCCGAAGGGAGAAAGGCGGACAGGTATC
CGGTAAGCGGCAGGGTCGGAACAGGAGAGCGCACGAGGGAGCTTCCAGGGGGAAACGCCTGGTATCTTTA
TAGTCCTGTCGGGTTTCGCCACCTCTGACTTGAGCGTCGATTTTTGTGATGCTCGTCAGGGGGGCGGAGC
CTATGGAAATTGATCGGGCACGTAAGAGGTTCCAACTTTCACCATAATGAAATAAGATCACTACCGGGCG
TATTTTTTGAGTTATCGAGATTTTCAGGAGCTAAGGAAGCTAAAATGGAGAAAAAAATCACTGGATATAC
CACCGTTGATATATCCCAATGGCATCGTAAAGAACATTTTGAGGCATTTCAGTCAGTTGCTCAATGTACC
TATAACCAGACCGTTCAGCTGGATATTACGGCCTTTTTAAAGACCGTAAAGAAAAATAAGCACAAGTTTT
ATCCGGCCTTTATTCACATTCTTGCCCGCCTGATGAATGCTCATCCGGAATTTCGTATGGCAATGAAAGA
CGGTGAGCTGGTGATATGGGATAGTGTTCACCCTTGTTACACCGTTTTCCATGAGCAAACTGAAACGTTT
TCATCGCTCTGGAGTGAATACCACGACGATTTCCGGCAGTTTCTACACATATATTCGCAAGATGTGGCGT
GTTACGGTGAAAACCTGGCCTATTTCCCTAAAGGGTTTATTGAGAATATGTTTTTCGTTTCAGCCAATCC
CTGGGTGAGTTTCACCAGTTTTGATTTAAACGTGGCCAATATGGACAACTTCTTCGCCCCCGTTTTCACC
ATGGGCAAATATTATACGCAAGGCGACAAGGTGCTGATGCCGCTGGCGATTCAGGTTCATCATGCCGTTT
GTGATGGCTTCCATGTCGGCAGAATGCTTAATGAATTACAACAGTACTGCGATGAGTGGCAGGGCGGGGC
GTAATTTGATATCGAGCTCGCTTGGACTCCTGTTGATAGATCCAGTAATGACCTCAGAACTCCATCTGGA
TTTGTTCAGAACGCTCGGTTGCCGCCGGGCGTTTTTTATTGGT
Features (pLannotate 1.2.2; 8 found; start..end, strand, type, name):
     20..38      +  promoter       T7 promoter: promoter for bacteriophage T7 RNA polymerase
     39..63      +  protein_bind   lac operator: The lac repressor binds to the lac operator to inhibit transcription in E. coli. This inhibition can be relieved by adding lactose or isopropyl-β-D-thiogalactopyranoside (IPTG). lac repressor encoded by lacI
     78..100     +  RBS            RBS: efficient ribosome binding site from bacteriophage T7 gene 10 (Olins and Rangwala, 1989)
    121..136     -  misc_feature   MCS (fragment): multiple cloning site
    611..1199    +  rep_origin     ori: high-copy-number ColE1/pMB1/pBR322/pUC origin of replication
   1207..1304    +  promoter       cat promoter: promoter of the E. coli cat gene encoding chloramphenicol acetyltransferase
   1305..1961    +  CDS            cat: CAT_ECOLX - Experimental evidence at protein level: Swiss-Prot protein existence level 1. This enzyme is an effector of chloramphenicol resistance in bacteria. From Escherichia coli. This protein is used as a marker in many commonly used cloning vectors, such as pACYC184.
   2035..2069    +  terminator     lambda t0 terminator: minimal transcription terminator from phage lambda (Scholtissek and Grosse, 1987)
