[The description below was written by a language model from this plasmid's Addgene catalogue record and pLannotate feature annotations shown in this document.]
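Description:
pGBW-m4046965 is a compact bacterial expression plasmid (about 2.1 kb in the deposited full sequence) built to produce the SARS-CoV-2 non-structural protein nsp9 in Escherichia coli. The minimal backbone consists of little more than a high-copy ColE1/pUC-type origin of replication and a chloramphenicol acetyltransferase (cat) gene driven by its own cat promoter, so the plasmid is maintained at high copy and selected with chloramphenicol. A lambda t0 terminator lies downstream of the resistance gene.

The expression cassette follows the standard T7/lac design: a bacteriophage T7 promoter is immediately followed by a lac operator, then the efficient ribosome binding site from T7 gene 10 and an ATG start codon. Transcription therefore requires a host supplying T7 RNA polymerase, and it is held in check by lac repressor until relieved by IPTG or lactose. No lacI gene is annotated on the plasmid, so repressor would presumably have to come from the host. The insert, roughly 340 bp, encodes nsp9, a mature cleavage product of the viral ORF1ab polyprotein, and the coding sequence has been recoded for E. coli codon usage. According to the catalogue entry, the backbone supplies a C-terminal TEV protease cleavage site followed by a Strep-tag II, allowing affinity purification and subsequent removal of the tag. The automated feature table does not annotate the nsp9 coding region or the tag, marking only a small multiple cloning site fragment in the region downstream of the RBS. The construct is suited to recombinant production and purification of nsp9, though the record does not specify particular downstream uses.
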