Addgene plasmid #145702: pGBW-m4046965
Purpose: Bacterial Expression plasmid for SARS-CoV-2 nsp9
Depositing lab: Ginkgo Bioworks & Benjie Chen. Depositing organization: Ginkgo Bioworks.
Backbone
  Vector backbone: ori-013 - marker | cmR
  Backbone size w/o insert (bp): 1462
  Vector type: Bacterial Expression
Growth in bacteria
  Bacterial resistance: Chloramphenicol, 25 μg/mL
  Growth temperature: 30°C
  Growth strain: DH5alpha
  Copy number: High Copy
Gene/Insert
  Gene/Insert name: SARS-CoV-2 nsp9
  Species: Escherichia coli str. K-12 substr. MG1655; Severe acute respiratory syndrome coronavirus 2
  Insert size (bp): 338
  Mutation: Escherichia coli recode 1
  Entrez Gene: ORF1ab (a.k.a. GU280_gp01)
  Promoter: Promoter | pT7 ; Operator | lacO ; RBS | T7_rbs ; Start Codon | ATG
  Tag / fusion protein: Cleavable TEV;StrepII (C terminal on backbone)
  Cloning method: Unknown
Resource information
  A portion of this plasmid was derived from a plasmid made by: GinkgoBioworks
Depositor comments: NCBI Reference Sequence: YP_009725305.1
How to cite: pGBW-m4046965 was a gift from Ginkgo Bioworks & Benjie Chen (Addgene plasmid # 145702)
